>Addgene plasmid #60786 | pcDNA3-CaMPARI V398D | depositor full sequence | sequence record 97764 | pcDNA3-CaMPARI V398D sequence 6684 bps
GACGGATCGGGAGATCTCCCGATCCCCTATGGTCGACTCTCAGTACAATCTGCTCTGATGCCGCATAGTT
AAGCCAGTATCTGCTCCCTGCTTGTGTGTTGGAGGTCGCTGAGTAGTGCGCGAGCAAAATTTAAGCTACA
ACAAGGCAAGGCTTGACCGACAATTGCATGAAGAATCTGCTTAGGGTTAGGCGTTTTGCGCTGCTTCGCG
ATGTACGGGCCAGATATACGCGTTGACATTGATTATTGACTAGTTATTAATAGTAATCAATTACGGGGTC
ATTAGTTCATAGCCCATATATGGAGTTCCGCGTTACATAACTTACGGTAAATGGCCCGCCTGGCTGACCG
CCCAACGACCCCCGCCCATTGACGTCAATAATGACGTATGTTCCCATAGTAACGCCAATAGGGACTTTCC
ATTGACGTCAATGGGTGGACTATTTACGGTAAACTGCCCACTTGGCAGTACATCAAGTGTATCATATGCC
AAGTACGCCCCCTATTGACGTCAATGACGGTAAATGGCCCGCCTGGCATTATGCCCAGTACATGACCTTA
TGGGACTTTCCTACTTGGCAGTACATCTACGTATTAGTCATCGCTATTACCATGGTGATGCGGTTTTGGC
AGTACATCAATGGGCGTGGATAGCGGTTTGACTCACGGGGATTTCCAAGTCTCCACCCCATTGACGTCAA
TGGGAGTTTGTTTTGGCACCAAAATCAACGGGACTTTCCAAAATGTCGTAACAACTCCGCCCCATTGACG
CAAATGGGCGGTAGGCGTGTACGGTGGGAGGTCTATATAAGCAGAGCTCTCTGGCTAACTAGAGAACCCA
CTGCTTACTGGCTTATCGAAATTAATACGACTCACTATAGGGAGACCCAAGCTTGCCACCATGCTGCAGA
ACGAGCTTGCTCTTAAGTTGGCTGGACTTGATATTAACAAGACTGGAGGTTCTCATCATCACCACCACCA
TGGATCCGACCAACTGACTGAAGAGCAGATCGCAGAATTTAAAGAGGCTTTCTCCCTATTTGACAAGGAC
GGGGATGGGACAATAACAACCAAGGAGCTGGGGACGGTGATGCGGTCTCTGGGGCAGAACCCCACAGAAG
CAGAGCTGCAGGACATGATCAATGAAGTAGATGCCGACGGTGACGGCACAATCGACTTCCCTGAGTTCCT
GACAATGATGGCAAGAAAAATGAAAGACACAGACAGTGAAGAAGAAATTAGAGAAGCGTTCCGTGTGTTT
GATAAGGATGGCAATGGCTACATCAGTGCAGCAGAGCTTCGCCACGTGATGACAAACCTTGGAGAGAAGT
TAACAGATGAAGAGGTTGATGAAATGATCAGGGAAGCAGACATCGATGGGGATGGTCAGGTAAACTACGA
AGAGTTTGTACAAATGATGACAGCGAAGCTCGAGTGCGAGAAAATCTATGTGCGTGATGGAGTGCTGACG
GGTGATATTCATATGATCTTGTTGCTTGAAGGAAATGCCCATTACCGATGTGACTTCAGAACTACTTACA
AAGCTAAGGAGAAGGGTGTCAAGTTACCAGGCGTGCACTTTGTGGACCACTGCATTGAGATTTTAAGCCA
TGACAAAGATTACAACAAGGTTAAGCTGTATGAGTATGCTGTTGCTCATTCTGGATTGCCTGACAATGCC
AGACGAGGCGGTACCGGCGGATCCATGGTGAGTGCGATTAAGCCAGACATGAAGATCAAACTCCGTATGG
AAGGCAACGTAAACGGGCACCACTTTGTGATCGACGGAGATGGTACAGGCAAGCCTTATGAGGGAAAACA
GACCATGGATCTTGAAGTCAAAGAGGGCGGACCTCTGCCTTTTGCCTTTGATATCCTGACCACTGCATTC
CATTACGGCAACAGGGTATTCGTGAAATATCCAGACAACATACAAGACTATTTTAAGCAGTCGTTTCCTA
AGGGGTATTCGTGGGAACGAAGCATGACTTTCGAAGACGGGGGCATTTGCTATGCCAGAAACGACATAAC
AATGGAAGGGGACACTTTCTATAATAAAGTTCGATTTTATGGTACCAACTTTCCCGCCAATGGTCCAGTT
ATGCAGAAGAAGACGCTGAAATGGATGCCGAGCTGGACGCGTTCATCACGTCGTAAGTGGAATAAGACAG
GTCACGCAGACAGAGCTATAGGTCGGCTGAGCTCATAACTCGAGCATGCATCTAGAGGGCCCTATTCTAT
AGTGTCACCTAAATGCTAGAGCTCGCTGATCAGCCTCGACTGTGCCTTCTAGTTGCCAGCCATCTGTTGT
TTGCCCCTCCCCCGTGCCTTCCTTGACCCTGGAAGGTGCCACTCCCACTGTCCTTTCCTAATAAAATGAG
GAAATTGCATCGCATTGTCTGAGTAGGTGTCATTCTATTCTGGGGGGTGGGGTGGGGCAGGACAGCAAGG
GGGAGGATTGGGAAGACAATAGCAGGCATGCTGGGGATGCGGTGGGCTCTATGGCTTCTGAGGCGGAAAG
AACCAGCTGGGGCTCTAGGGGGTATCCCC
[124 nt withheld, positions 2550-2673]
C
[32 nt withheld, positions 2675-2706]
CA
[57 nt withheld, positions 2709-2765]
A
[49 nt withheld, positions 2767-2815]
CCTTTGACGTTGGAGTCCACGTTCTTT
[37 nt withheld, positions 2843-2879]
ACCCTATCTCGGTCTATTCTTTTGATTTATAAGGGATTTTGGGGATTTCGGCCTATTGGTTAAAAAATGA
GCTGATTTAACAAAAATTTAACGCGAATTAATTCTGTGGAATGTGTGTCAGTTAGGGTGTGGAAAGTCCC
CAGGCTCCCCAGGCAGGCAGAAGTATGCAAAGCATGCATCTCAATTAGTCAGCAACCAGGTGTGGAAAGT
CCCCAGGCTCCCCAGCAGGCAGAAGTATGCAAAGCATGCATCTCAATTAGTCAGCAACCATAGTCCCGCC
CCTAACTCCGCCCATCCCGCCCCTAACTCCGCCCAGTTCCGCCCATTCTCCGCCCCATGGCTGACTAATT
TTTTTTATTTATGCAGAGGCCGAGGCCGCCTCTGCCTCTGAGCTATTCCAGAAGTAGTGAGGAGGCTTTT
TTGGAGGCCTAGGCTTTTGCAAAAAGCTCCCGGGAGCTTGTATATCCATTTTCGGATCTGATCAAGAGAC
AGGATGAGGATCGTTTCGCATGATTGAACAAGATGGATTGCACGCAGGTTCTCCGGCCGCTTGGGTGGAG
AGGCTATTCGGCTATGACTGGGCACAACAGACAATCGGCTGCTCTGATGCCGCCGTGTTCCGGCTGTCAG
CGCAGGGGCGCCCGGTTCTTTTTGTCAAGACCGACCTGTCCGGTGCCCTGAATGAACTGCAGGACGAGGC
AGCGCGGCTATCGTGGCTGGCCACGACGGGCGTTCCTTGCGCAGCTGTGCTCGACGTTGTCACTGAAGCG
GGAAGGGACTGGCTGCTATTGGGCGAAGTGCCGGGGCAGGATCTCCTGTCATCTCACCTTGCTCCTGCCG
AGAAAGTATCCATCATGGCTGATGCAATGCGGCGGCTGCATACGCTTGATCCGGCTACCTGCCCATTCGA
CCACCAAGCGAAACATCGCATCGAGCGAGCACGTACTCGGATGGAAGCCGGTCTTGTCGATCAGGATGAT
CTGGACGAAGAGCATCAGGGGCTCGCGCCAGCCGAACTGTTCGCCAGGCTCAAGGCGCGCATGCCCGACG
GCGAGGATCTCGTCGTGACCCATGGCGATGCCTGCTTGCCGAATATCATGGTGGAAAATGGCCGCTTTTC
TGGATTCATCGACTGTGGCCGGCTGGGTGTGGCGGACCGCTATCAGGACATAGCGTTGGCTACCCGTGAT
ATTGCTGAAGAGCTTGGCGGCGAATGGGCTGACCGCTTCCTCGTGCTTTACGGTATCGCCGCTCCCGATT
CGCAGCGCATCGCCTTCTATCGCCTTCTTGACGAGTTCTTCTGAGCGGGACTCTGGGGTTCGAAATGACC
GACCAAGCGACGCCCAACCTGCCATCACGAGATTTCGATTCCACCGCCGCCTTCTATGAAAGGTTGGGCT
TCGGAATCGTTTTCCGGGACGCCGGCTGGATGATCCTCCAGCGCGGGGATCTCATGCTGGAGTTCTTCGC
CCACCCCAACTTGTTTATTGCAGCTTATAATGGTTACAAATAAAGCAATAGCATCACAAATTTCACAAAT
AAAGCATTTTTTTCACTGCATTCTAGTTGTGGTTTGTCCAAACTCATCAATGTATCTTATCATGTCTGTA
TACCGTCGACCTCTAGCTAGAGCTTGGCGTAATCATGGTCATAGCTGTTTCCTGTGTGAAATTGTTATCC
GCTCACAATTCCACACAACATACGAGCCGGAAGCATAAAGTGTAAAGCCTGGGGTGCCTAATGAGTGAGC
TAACTCACATTAATTGCGTTGCGCTCACTGCCCGCTTTCCAGTCGGGAAACCTGTCGTGCCAGCTGCATT
AATGAATCGGCCAACGCGCGGGGAGAGGCGGTTTGCGTATTGGGCGCTCTTCCGCTTCCTCGCTCACTGA
CTCGCTGCGCTCGGTCGTTCGGCTGCGGCGAGCGGTATCAGCTCACTCAAAGGCGGTAATACGGTTATCC
ACAGAATCAGGGGATAACGCAGGAAAGAACATGTGAGCAAAAGGCCAGCAAAAGGCCAGGAACCGTAAAA
AGGCCGCGTTGCTGGCGTTTTTCCATAGGCTCCGCCCCCCTGACGAGCATCACAAAAATCGACGCTCAAG
TCAGAGGTGGCGAAACCCGACAGGACTATAAAGATACCAGGCGTTTCCCCCTGGAAGCTCCCTCGTGCGC
TCTCCTGTTCCGACCCTGCCGCTTACCGGATACCTGTCCGCCTTTCTCCCTTCGGGAAGCGTGGCGCTTT
CTCAATGCTCACGCTGTAGGTATCTCAGTTCGGTGTAGGTCGTTCGCTCCAAGCTGGGCTGTGTGCACGA
ACCCCCCGTTCAGCCCGACCGCTGCGCCTTATCCGGTAACTATCGTCTTGAGTCCAACCCGGTAAGACAC
GACTTATCGCCACTGGCAGCAGCCACTGGTAACAGGATTAGCAGAGCGAGGTATGTAGGCGGTGCTACAG
AGTTCTTGAAGTGGTGGCCTAACTACGGCTACACTAGAAGGACAGTATTTGGTATCTGCGCTCTGCTGAA
GCCAGTTACCTTCGGAAAAAGAGTTGGTAGCTCTTGATCCGGCAAACAAACCACCGCTGGTAGCGGTGGT
TTTTTTGTTTGCAAGCAGCAGATTACGCGCAGAAAAAAAGGATCTCAAGAAGATCCTTTGATCTTTTCTA
CGGGGTCTGACGCTCAGTGGAACGAAAACTCACGTTAAGGGATTTTGGTCATGAGATTATCAAAAAGGAT
CTTCACCTAGATCCTTTTAAATTAAAAATGAAGTTTTAAATCAATCTAAAGTATATATGAGTAAACTTGG
TCTGACAGTTACCAATGCTTAATCAGTGAGGCACCTATCTCAGCGATCTGTCTATTTCGTTCATCCATAG
TTGCCTGACTCCCCGTCGTGTAGATAACTACGATACGGGAGGGCTTACCATCTGGCCCCAGTGCTGCAAT
GATACCGCGAGACCCACGCTCACCGGCTCCAGATTTATCAGCAATAAACCAGCCAGCCGGAAGGGCCGAG
CGCAGAAGTGGTCCTGCAACTTTATCCGCCTCCATCCAGTCTATTAATTGTTGCCGGGAAGCTAGAGTAA
GTAGTTCGCCAGTTAATAGTTTGCGCAACGTTGTTGCCATTGCTACAGGCATCGTGGTGTCACGCTCGTC
GTTTGGTATGGCTTCATTCAGCTCCGGTTCCCAACGATCAAGGCGAGTTACATGATCCCCCATGTTGTGC
AAAAAAGCGGTTAGCTCCTTCGGTCCTCCGATCGTTGTCAGAAGTAAGTTGGCCGCAGTGTTATCACTCA
TGGTTATGGCAGCACTGCATAATTCTCTTACTGTCATGCCATCCGTAAGATGCTTTTCTGTGACTGGTGA
GTACTCAACCAAGTCATTCTGAGAATAGTGTATGCGGCGACCGAGTTGCTCTTGCCCGGCGTCAATACGG
GATAATACCGCGCCACATAGCAGAACTTTAAAAGTGCTCATCATTGGAAAACGTTCTTCGGGGCGAAAAC
TCTCAAGGATCTTACCGCTGTTGAGATCCAGTTCGATGTAACCCACTCGTGCACCCAACTGATCTTCAGC
ATCTTTTACTTTCACCAGCGTTTCTGGGTGAGCAAAAACAGGAAGGCAAAATGCCGCAAAAAAGGGAATA
AGGGCGACACGGAAATGTTGAATACTCATACTCTTCCTTTTTCAATATTATTGAAGCATTTATCAGGGTT
ATTGTCTCATGAGCGGATACATATTTGAATGTATTTAGAAAAATAAACAAATAGGGGTTCCGCGCACATT
TCCCCGAAAAGTGCCACCTGACGTC
Features (pLannotate 1.2.2; 24 found; start..end, strand, type, name):
     36..80      -  misc_feature   bom (fragment): basis of mobility region from pBR322
    235..614     +  enhancer       CMV enhancer: human cytomegalovirus immediate early enhancer
    615..818     +  promoter       CMV promoter: human cytomegalovirus (CMV) immediate early promoter
    814..847     +  LTR            5' LTR (truncated) (fragment): truncated 5' long terminal repeat (LTR) from HIV-1
    863..881     +  promoter       T7 promoter: promoter for bacteriophage T7 RNA polymerase
    988..1428    +  CDS            calmodulin: calcium-binding protein
   1411..1686    +  CDS            mEos2 (fragment): mEos2 is a photoconvertible green/yellow fluorescent protein published in 2009, derived from Lobophyllia hemprichii. It has moderate acid sensitivity.
   1711..2133    +  CDS            scleFP1: scleFP1 is a fluorescent protein published in 2009, derived from Scleractinia sp. Lizard Island 38.
   2149..2205    +  CDS            calmodulin-binding peptide: calmodulin-binding peptide from avian smooth muscle myosin light chain kinase
   2236..2254    -  promoter       SP6 promoter: promoter for bacteriophage SP6 RNA polymerase
   2280..2504    +  polyA_signal   bGH poly(A) signal: bovine growth hormone polyadenylation signal
   2508..2529    +  promoter       SV40 promoter (fragment): SV40 enhancer and early promoter
   2550..2978    +  rep_origin     f1 ori (sequence partly withheld): f1 bacteriophage origin of replication; arrow indicates direction of (+) strand synthesis
   2992..3322    +  promoter       SV40 promoter: SV40 enhancer and early promoter
   3389..4180    +  CDS            neo: KKA2_KLEPN - Also known as kan, nptII. Experimental evidence at protein level: Swiss-Prot protein existence level 1. Resistance to kanamycin, neomycin, paromomycin, ribostamycin, butirosin and gentamicin B. From Klebsiella pneumoniae.
   4204..4362    +  CDS            ble (fragment): BLE_KLEPN - Experimental evidence at protein level: Swiss-Prot protein existence level 1. Binding protein with a strong affinity to the bleomycin family of antibiotics. Binds to CL990; an antimitotic-antibiotic compound. From Klebsiella pneumoniae.
   4357..4478    +  polyA_signal   SV40 poly(A) signal: SV40 polyadenylation signal
   4551..4567    -  protein_bind   lac operator: The lac repressor binds to the lac operator to inhibit transcription in E. coli. This inhibition can be relieved by adding lactose or isopropyl-β-D-thiogalactopyranoside (IPTG). lac repressor encoded by lacI
   4575..4605    -  promoter       lac promoter: promoter for the E. coli lac operon
   4620..4641    -  protein_bind   CAP binding site: CAP binding activates transcription in the presence of cAMP. E. coli catabolite activator protein
   4654..4746    -  CDS            lacI (fragment): lac repressor; lacI; The lac repressor binds to the lac operator to inhibit transcription in E. coli. This inhibition can be relieved by adding lactose or isopropyl-β-D-thiogalactopyranoside (IPTG).
   4929..5517    -  rep_origin     ori: high-copy-number ColE1/pMB1/pBR322/pUC origin of replication
   5688..6548    -  CDS            AmpR: β-lactamase; bla; confers resistance to ampicillin, carbenicillin, and related antibiotics
   6549..6653    -  promoter       AmpR promoter: bla
