>Addgene plasmid #60786 | pcDNA3-CaMPARI V398D | addgene full sequence | sequence record 291768 | Addgene NGS Result
GACGGATCGGGAGATCTCCCGATCCCCTATGGTGCACTCTCAGTACAATCTGCTCTGATGCCGCATAGTT
AAGCCAGTATCTGCTCCCTGCTTGTGTGTTGGAGGTCGCTGAGTAGTGCGCGAGCAAAATTTAAGCTACA
ACAAGGCAAGGCTTGACCGACAATTGCATGAAGAATCTGCTTAGGGTTAGGCGTTTTGCGCTGCTTCGCG
ATGTACGGGCCAGATATACGCGTTGACATTGATTATTGACTAGTTATTAATAGTAATCAATTACGGGGTC
ATTAGTTCATAGCCCATATATGGAGTTCCGCGTTACATAACTTACGGTAAATGGCCCGCCTGGCTGACCG
CCCAACGACCCCCGCCCATTGACGTCAATAATGACGTATGTTCCCATAGTAACGCCAATAGGGACTTTCC
ATTGACGTCAATGGGTGGAGTATTTACGGTAAACTGCCCACTTGGCAGTACATCAAGTGTATCATATGCC
AAGTACGCCCCCTATTGACGTCAATGACGGTAAATGGCCCGCCTGGCATTATGCCCAGTACATGACCTTA
TGGGACTTTCCTACTTGGCAGTACATCTACGTATTAGTCATCGCTATTACCATGGTGATGCGGTTTTGGC
AGTACATCAATGGGCGTGGATAGCGGTTTGACTCACGGGGATTTCCAAGTCTCCACCCCATTGACGTCAA
TGGGAGTTTGTTTTGGCACCAAAATCAACGGGACTTTCCAAAATGTCGTAACAACTCCGCCCCATTGACG
CAAATGGGCGGTAGGCGTGTACGGTGGGAGGTCTATATAAGCAGAGCTCTCTGGCTAACTAGAGAACCCA
CTGCTTACTGGCTTATCGAAATTAATACGACTCACTATAGGGAGACCCAAGCTTGCCACCATGCTGCAGA
ACGAGCTTGCTCTTAAGTTGGCTGGACTTGATATTAACAAGACTGGAGGTTCTCATCATCACCACCACCA
TGGATCCGACCAACTGACTGAAGAGCAGATCGCAGAATTTAAAGAGGCTTTCTCCCTATTTGACAAGGAC
GGGGATGGGACAATAACAACCAAGGAGCTGGGGACGGTGATGCGGTCTCTGGGGCAGAACCCCACAGAAG
CAGAGCTGCAGGACATGATCAATGAAGTAGATGCCGACGGTGACGGCACAATCGACTTCCCTGAGTTCCT
GACAATGATGGCAAGAAAAATGAAAGACACAGACAGTGAAGAAGAAATTAGAGAAGCGTTCCGTGTGTTT
GATAAGGATGGCAATGGCTACATCAGTGCAGCAGAGCTTCGCCACGTGATGACAAACCTTGGAGAGAAGT
TAACAGATGAAGAGGTTGATGAAATGATCAGGGAAGCAGACATCGATGGGGATGGTCAGGTAAACTACGA
AGAGTTTGTACAAATGATGACAGCGAAGCTCGAGTGCGAGAAAATCTATGTGCGTGATGGAGTGCTGACG
GGTGATATTCATATGATCTTGTTGCTTGAAGGAAATGCCCATTACCGATGTGACTTCAGAACTACTTACA
AAGCTAAGGAGAAGGGTGTCAAGTTACCAGGCGTGCACTTTGTGGACCACTGCATTGAGATTTTAAGCCA
TGACAAAGATTACAACAAGGTTAAGCTGTATGAGTATGCTGTTGCTCATTCTGGATTGCCTGACAATGCC
AGACGAGGCGGTACCGGCGGATCCATGGTGAGTGCGATTAAGCCAGACATGAAGATCAAACTCCGTATGG
AAGGCAACGTAAACGGGCACCACTTTGTGATCGACGGAGATGGTACAGGCAAGCCTTATGAGGGAAAACA
GACCATGGATCTTGAAGTCAAAGAGGGCGGACCTCTGCCTTTTGCCTTTGATATCCTGACCACTGCATTC
CATTACGGCAACAGGGTATTCGTGAAATATCCAGACAACATACAAGACTATTTTAAGCAGTCGTTTCCTA
AGGGGTATTCGTGGGAACGAAGCATGACTTTCGAAGACGGGGGCATTTGCTATGCCAGAAACGACATAAC
AATGGAAGGGGACACTTTCTATAATAAAGTTCGATTTTATGGTACCAACTTTCCCGCCAATGGTCCAGTT
ATGCAGAAGAAGACGCTGAAATGGATGCCGAGCTGGACGCGTTCATCACGTCGTAAGTGGAATAAGACAG
GTCACGCAGACAGAGCTATAGGTCGGCTGAGCTCATAACTCGAGCATGCATCTAGAGGGCCCTATTCTAT
AGTGTCACCTAAATGCTAGAGCTCGCTGATCAGCCTCGACTGTGCCTTCTAGTTGCCAGCCATCTGTTGT
TTGCCCCTCCCCCGTGCCTTCCTTGACCCTGGAAGGTGCCACTCCCACTGTCCTTTCCTAATAAAATGAG
GAAATTGCATCGCATTGTCTGAGTAGGTGTCATTCTATTCTGGGGGGTGGGGTGGGGCAGGACAGCAAGG
GGGAGGATTGGGAAGACAATAGCAGGCATGCTGGGGATGCGGTGGGCTCTATGGCTTCTGAGGCGGAAAG
AACCAGCTGGGGCTCTAGGGGGTATCCCC
[124 nt withheld, positions 2550-2673]
C
[91 nt withheld, positions 2675-2765]
A
[49 nt withheld, positions 2767-2815]
CCTTTGACGTTGGAGTCCACGTTCTTT
[37 nt withheld, positions 2843-2879]
ACCCTATCTCGGTCTATTCTTTTGATTTATAAGGGATTTTGCCGATTTCGGCCTATTGGTTAAAAAATGA
GCTGATTTAACAAAAATTTAACGCGAATTAATTCTGTGGAATGTGTGTCAGTTAGGGTGTGGAAAGTCCC
CAGGCTCCCCAGCAGGCAGAAGTATGCAAAGCATGCATCTCAATTAGTCAGCAACCAGGTGTGGAAAGTC
CCCAGGCTCCCCAGCAGGCAGAAGTATGCAAAGCATGCATCTCAATTAGTCAGCAACCATAGTCCCGCCC
CTAACTCCGCCCATCCCGCCCCTAACTCCGCCCAGTTCCGCCCATTCTCCGCCCCATGGCTGACTAATTT
TTTTTATTTATGCAGAGGCCGAGGCCGCCTCTGCCTCTGAGCTATTCCAGAAGTAGTGAGGAGGCTTTTT
TGGAGGCCTAGGCTTTTGCAAAAAGCTCCCGGGAGCTTGTATATCCATTTTCGGATCTGATCAAGAGACA
GGATGAGGATCGTTTCGCATGATTGAACAAGATGGATTGCACGCAGGTTCTCCGGCCGCTTGGGTGGAGA
GGCTATTCGGCTATGACTGGGCACAACAGACAATCGGCTGCTCTGATGCCGCCGTGTTCCGGCTGTCAGC
GCAGGGGCGCCCGGTTCTTTTTGTCAAGACCGACCTGTCCGGTGCCCTGAATGAACTGCAGGACGAGGCA
GCGCGGCTATCGTGGCTGGCCACGACGGGCGTTCCTTGCGCAGCTGTGCTCGACGTTGTCACTGAAGCGG
GAAGGGACTGGCTGCTATTGGGCGAAGTGCCGGGGCAGGATCTCCTGTCATCTCACCTTGCTCCTGCCGA
GAAAGTATCCATCATGGCTGATGCAATGCGGCGGCTGCATACGCTTGATCCGGCTACCTGCCCATTCGAC
CACCAAGCGAAACATCGCATCGAGCGAGCACGTACTCGGATGGAAGCCGGTCTTGTCGATCAGGATGATC
TGGACGAAGAGCATCAGGGGCTCGCGCCAGCCGAACTGTTCGCCAGGCTCAAGGCGCGCATGCCCGACGG
CGAGGATCTCGTCGTGACCCATGGCGATGCCTGCTTGCCGAATATCATGGTGGAAAATGGCCGCTTTTCT
GGATTCATCGACTGTGGCCGGCTGGGTGTGGCGGACCGCTATCAGGACATAGCGTTGGCTACCCGTGATA
TTGCTGAAGAGCTTGGCGGCGAATGGGCTGACCGCTTCCTCGTGCTTTACGGTATCGCCGCTCCCGATTC
GCAGCGCATCGCCTTCTATCGCCTTCTTGACGAGTTCTTCTGAGCGGGACTCTGGGGTTCGAAATGACCG
ACCAAGCGACGCCCAACCTGCCATCACGAGATTTCGATTCCACCGCCGCCTTCTATGAAAGGTTGGGCTT
CGGAATCGTTTTCCGGGACGCCGGCTGGATGATCCTCCAGCGCGGGGATCTCATGCTGGAGTTCTTCGCC
CACCCCAACTTGTTTATTGCAGCTTATAATGGTTACAAATAAAGCAATAGCATCACAAATTTCACAAATA
AAGCATTTTTTTCACTGCATTCTAGTTGTGGTTTGTCCAAACTCATCAATGTATCTTATCATGTCTGTAT
ACCGTCGACCTCTAGCTAGAGCTTGGCGTAATCATGGTCATAGCTGTTTCCTGTGTGAAATTGTTATCCG
CTCACAATTCCACACAACATACGAGCCGGAAGCATAAAGTGTAAAGCCTGGGGTGCCTAATGAGTGAGCT
AACTCACATTAATTGCGTTGCGCTCACTGCCCGCTTTCCAGTCGGGAAACCTGTCGTGCCAGCTGCATTA
ATGAATCGGCCAACGCGCGGGGAGAGGCGGTTTGCGTATTGGGCGCTCTTCCGCTTCCTCGCTCACTGAC
TCGCTGCGCTCGGTCGTTCGGCTGCGGCGAGCGGTATCAGCTCACTCAAAGGCGGTAATACGGTTATCCA
CAGAATCAGGGGATAACGCAGGAAAGAACATGTGAGCAAAAGGCCAGCAAAAGGCCAGGAACCGTAAAAA
GGCCGCGTTGCTGGCGTTTTTCCATAGGCTCCGCCCCCCTGACGAGCATCACAAAAATCGACGCTCAAGT
CAGAGGTGGCGAAACCCGACAGGACTATAAAGATACCAGGCGTTTCCCCCTGGAAGCTCCCTCGTGCGCT
CTCCTGTTCCGACCCTGCCGCTTACCGGATACCTGTCCGCCTTTCTCCCTTCGGGAAGCGTGGCGCTTTC
TCATAGCTCACGCTGTAGGTATCTCAGTTCGGTGTAGGTCGTTCGCTCCAAGCTGGGCTGTGTGCACGAA
CCCCCCGTTCAGCCCGACCGCTGCGCCTTATCCGGTAACTATCGTCTTGAGTCCAACCCGGTAAGACACG
ACTTATCGCCACTGGCAGCAGCCACTGGTAACAGGATTAGCAGAGCGAGGTATGTAGGCGGTGCTACAGA
GTTCTTGAAGTGGTGGCCTAACTACGGCTACACTAGAAGAACAGTATTTGGTATCTGCGCTCTGCTGAAG
CCAGTTACCTTCGGAAAAAGAGTTGGTAGCTCTTGATCCGGCAAACAAACCACCGCTGGTAGCGGTGGTT
TTTTTGTTTGCAAGCAGCAGATTACGCGCAGAAAAAAAGGATCTCAAGAAGATCCTTTGATCTTTTCTAC
GGGGTCTGACGCTCAGTGGAACGAAAACTCACGTTAAGGGATTTTGGTCATGAGATTATCAAAAAGGATC
TTCACCTAGATCCTTTTAAATTAAAAATGAAGTTTTAAATCAATCTAAAGTATATATGAGTAAACTTGGT
CTGACAGTTACCAATGCTTAATCAGTGAGGCACCTATCTCAGCGATCTGTCTATTTCGTTCATCCATAGT
TGCCTGACTCCCCGTCGTGTAGATAACTACGATACGGGAGGGCTTACCATCTGGCCCCAGTGCTGCAATG
ATACCGCGAGACCCACGCTCACCGGCTCCAGATTTATCAGCAATAAACCAGCCAGCCGGAAGGGCCGAGC
GCAGAAGTGGTCCTGCAACTTTATCCGCCTCCATCCAGTCTATTAATTGTTGCCGGGAAGCTAGAGTAAG
TAGTTCGCCAGTTAATAGTTTGCGCAACGTTGTTGCCATTGCTACAGGCATCGTGGTGTCACGCTCGTCG
TTTGGTATGGCTTCATTCAGCTCCGGTTCCCAACGATCAAGGCGAGTTACATGATCCCCCATGTTGTGCA
AAAAAGCGGTTAGCTCCTTCGGTCCTCCGATCGTTGTCAGAAGTAAGTTGGCCGCAGTGTTATCACTCAT
GGTTATGGCAGCACTGCATAATTCTCTTACTGTCATGCCATCCGTAAGATGCTTTTCTGTGACTGGTGAG
TACTCAACCAAGTCATTCTGAGAATAGTGTATGCGGCGACCGAGTTGCTCTTGCCCGGCGTCAATACGGG
ATAATACCGCGCCACATAGCAGAACTTTAAAAGTGCTCATCATTGGAAAACGTTCTTCGGGGCGAAAACT
CTCAAGGATCTTACCGCTGTTGAGATCCAGTTCGATGTAACCCACTCGTGCACCCAACTGATCTTCAGCA
TCTTTTACTTTCACCAGCGTTTCTGGGTGAGCAAAAACAGGAAGGCAAAATGCCGCAAAAAAGGGAATAA
GGGCGACACGGAAATGTTGAATACTCATACTCTTCCTTTTTCAATATTATTGAAGCATTTATCAGGGTTA
TTGTCTCATGAGCGGATACATATTTGAATGTATTTAGAAAAATAAACAAATAGGGGTTCCGCGCACATTT
CCCCGAAAAGTGCCACCTGACGTC
Features (pLannotate 1.2.2; 24 found; start..end, strand, type, name):
     28..80      -  misc_feature   bom (fragment): basis of mobility region from pBR322
    235..614     +  enhancer       CMV enhancer: human cytomegalovirus immediate early enhancer
    615..818     +  promoter       CMV promoter: human cytomegalovirus (CMV) immediate early promoter
    814..847     +  LTR            5' LTR (truncated) (fragment): truncated 5' long terminal repeat (LTR) from HIV-1
    863..881     +  promoter       T7 promoter: promoter for bacteriophage T7 RNA polymerase
    988..1428    +  CDS            calmodulin: calcium-binding protein
   1411..1686    +  CDS            mEos2 (fragment): mEos2 is a photoconvertible green/yellow fluorescent protein published in 2009, derived from Lobophyllia hemprichii. It has moderate acid sensitivity.
   1711..2133    +  CDS            scleFP1: scleFP1 is a fluorescent protein published in 2009, derived from Scleractinia sp. Lizard Island 38.
   2149..2205    +  CDS            calmodulin-binding peptide: calmodulin-binding peptide from avian smooth muscle myosin light chain kinase
   2236..2254    -  promoter       SP6 promoter: promoter for bacteriophage SP6 RNA polymerase
   2280..2504    +  polyA_signal   bGH poly(A) signal: bovine growth hormone polyadenylation signal
   2508..2529    +  promoter       SV40 promoter (fragment): SV40 enhancer and early promoter
   2550..2978    +  rep_origin     f1 ori (sequence partly withheld): f1 bacteriophage origin of replication; arrow indicates direction of (+) strand synthesis
   2992..3321    +  promoter       SV40 promoter: SV40 enhancer and early promoter
   3388..4179    +  CDS            neo: KKA2_KLEPN - Also known as kan, nptII. Experimental evidence at protein level: Swiss-Prot protein existence level 1. Resistance to kanamycin, neomycin, paromomycin, ribostamycin, butirosin and gentamicin B. From Klebsiella pneumoniae.
   4203..4361    +  CDS            ble (fragment): BLE_KLEPN - Experimental evidence at protein level: Swiss-Prot protein existence level 1. Binding protein with a strong affinity to the bleomycin family of antibiotics. Binds to CL990; an antimitotic-antibiotic compound. From Klebsiella pneumoniae.
   4356..4477    +  polyA_signal   SV40 poly(A) signal: SV40 polyadenylation signal
   4550..4566    -  protein_bind   lac operator: The lac repressor binds to the lac operator to inhibit transcription in E. coli. This inhibition can be relieved by adding lactose or isopropyl-β-D-thiogalactopyranoside (IPTG). lac repressor encoded by lacI
   4574..4604    -  promoter       lac promoter: promoter for the E. coli lac operon
   4619..4640    -  protein_bind   CAP binding site: CAP binding activates transcription in the presence of cAMP. E. coli catabolite activator protein
   4653..4745    -  CDS            lacI (fragment): lac repressor; lacI; The lac repressor binds to the lac operator to inhibit transcription in E. coli. This inhibition can be relieved by adding lactose or isopropyl-β-D-thiogalactopyranoside (IPTG).
   4928..5516    -  rep_origin     ori: high-copy-number ColE1/pMB1/pBR322/pUC origin of replication
   5687..6547    -  CDS            AmpR: β-lactamase; bla; confers resistance to ampicillin, carbenicillin, and related antibiotics
   6548..6652    -  promoter       AmpR promoter: bla
