[The description below was written by a language model from this plasmid's Addgene catalogue record and pLannotate feature annotations shown in this document.]
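Description:
pcDNA3-CaMPARI V398D is a mammalian expression plasmid of about 6.7 kb, built on the pcDNA3 backbone, that expresses a variant of CaMPARI, a synthetic photoconvertible fluorescent protein-based calcium integrator. It is propagated in E. coli as a high-copy plasmid through a ColE1/pUC-type origin with ampicillin selection from the AmpR (β-lactamase) cassette. It also carries an f1 origin. For selection in mammalian cells, an SV40 early promoter drives the neomycin phosphotransferase gene, terminated by an SV40 poly(A) signal, which allows G418 selection of stable transfectants.

The roughly 1.3 kb insert, assembled by Gibson cloning, lies between the CMV immediate-early enhancer/promoter and the bovine growth hormone polyadenylation signal. T7 and SP6 phage promoters flank the cloning region. Automated annotation splits the open reading frame into a calmodulin domain, two fluorescent protein segments and a calmodulin-binding peptide from myosin light chain kinase. One fluorescent segment matches mEos2 and the other is called as a related coral protein, a pattern consistent with a rearranged Eos-type photoconvertible protein placed between the two calcium-sensing parts. The catalogue lists an N-terminal nuclear export signal, which would keep the protein in the cytoplasm, and a V398D substitution. The record does not state how this mutation alters the sensor's properties.

A calcium integrator of this kind leaves a lasting fluorescent colour change in cells according to their calcium level during illumination with photoconverting light, and the associated publication applies the approach to labelling active neural circuits. The depositor and repository-sequenced records differ by one nucleotide in length and give essentially identical feature maps. The short HIV-1 LTR, ble and lacI fragments are likely annotation artefacts or backbone remnants.
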