Addgene plasmid #60786: pcDNA3-CaMPARI V398D
Purpose: Expresses CaMPARI V398D in mammalian cells, a photoconvertible fluorescent protein-based calcium integrator
Depositing lab: Loren Looger & Eric Schreiter. Depositing organization: HHMI, Janelia Research Campus. Publication: Neural circuits. Labeling of active neural circuits in vivo with designed calcium integrators. Fosque BF, Sun Y, Dana H, Yang CT, Ohyama T, Tadross MR, Patel R, Zlatic M, Kim DS, Ahrens MB, Jayaraman V, Looger LL, Schreiter ER. Science. 2015 Feb 13;347(6223):755-60. doi: 10.1126/science.1260922. PubMed 25678659.
Backbone
  Vector backbone: pcDNA3
  Backbone manufacturer: Life Technologies
  Backbone size w/o insert (bp): 5376
  Total vector size (bp): 6684
  Vector type: Mammalian Expression
  Selectable markers: Neomycin (select with G418)
Growth in bacteria
  Bacterial resistance: Ampicillin, 100 μg/mL
  Growth temperature: 37°C
  Growth strain: DH5alpha
  Copy number: High Copy
Gene/Insert
  Gene/Insert name: CaMPARI V398D
  Species: Synthetic
  Insert size (bp): 1308
  Mutation: V398D
  Promoter: CMV
  Tag / fusion protein: Nuclear Export Signal (N terminal on insert)
  Cloning method: Gibson Cloning
  Sequencing primers: 5′ GAGGTCTATATAAGCAGAGC; 3′ AGATGGCTGGCAACTAGAAG
Resource information
  A portion of this plasmid was derived from a plasmid made by: Dr. Eric Schreiter created this plasmid.
Terms and licenses: Academic/Nonprofit Terms; Industry Terms: Not Available to Industry
How to cite: pcDNA3-CaMPARI V398D was a gift from Loren Looger & Eric Schreiter (Addgene plasmid # 60786 ; http://n2t.net/addgene:60786 ; RRID:Addgene_60786)
