>Addgene plasmid #60786 | pcDNA3-CaMPARI V398D | addgene partial sequence | sequence record 99610 | T7 5'-TAATACGACTCACTATAGGG-3'
ACGAGCTTGCTCTTAAGTTGGCTGGACTTGATATTAACAAGACTGGAGGTTCTCATCATCACCACCACCA
TGGATCCGACCAACTGACTGAAGAGCAGATCGCAGAATTTAAAGAGGCTTTCTCCCTATTTGACAAGGAC
GGGGATGGGACAATAACAACCAAGGAGCTGGGGACGGTGATGCGGTCTCTGGGGCAGAACCCCACAGAAG
CAGAGCTGCAGGACATGATCAATGAAGTAGATGCCGACGGTGACGGCACAATCGACTTCCCTGAGTTCCT
GACAATGATGGCAAGAAAAATGAAAGACACAGACAGTGAAGAAGAAATTAGAGAAGCGTTCCGTGTGTTT
GATAAGGATGGCAATGGCTACATCAGTGCAGCAGAGCTTCGCCACGTGATGACAAACCTTGGAGAGAAGT
TAACAGATGAAGAGGTTGATGAAATGATCAGGGAAGCAGACATCGATGGGGATGGTCAGGTAAACTACGA
AGAGTTTGTACAAATGATGACAGCGAAGCTCGAGTGCGAGAAAATCTATGTGCGTGATGGAGTGCTGACG
GGTGATATTCATATGATCTTGTTGCTTGAAGGAAATGCCCATTACCGATGTGACTTCAGAACTACTTACA
AAGCTAAGGAGAAGGGTGTCAAGTTACCAGGCGTGCACTTTGTGGACCACTGCATTGAGATTTTAAGCCA
TGACAAAGATTACAACAAGGTTAAGCTGTATGAGTATGCTGTTGCTCATTCTGGATTGCCTGACAATGCC
AGACGAGGCGGTACCGGCGGATCCATGGTGAGTGCGATTAAGCCAGACATGAAGATCAAACTCCGTATGG
AAGGCAACGTAAACGGGCACCACTTTGTGATCGACGGAGATGGTACAGGCAAGCCTTATGAGGGAAAACA
GACCATGGATCTTGAAGTCAAAGAGGGCGGACCTCTGCCTTTTGCCTTTGATATCCTGACCACTGCATTC
CATTACGGCAAC
