>Addgene plasmid #60786 | pcDNA3-CaMPARI V398D | addgene partial sequence | sequence record 99611 | BGH-rev 5'-TAGAAGGCACAGTCGAGG-3'
GATAAGGATGGCAATGGCTACATCAGTGCAGCAGAGCTTCGCCACGTGATGACAAACCTTGGAGAGAAGT
TAACAGATGAAGAGGTTGATGAAATGATCAGGGAAGCAGACATCGATGGGGATGGTCAGGTAAACTACGA
AGAGTTTGTACAAATGATGACAGCGAAGCTCGAGTGCGAGAAAATCTATGTGCGTGATGGAGTGCTGACG
GGTGATATTCATATGATCTTGTTGCTTGAAGGAAATGCCCATTACCGATGTGACTTCAGAACTACTTACA
AAGCTAAGGAGAAGGGTGTCAAGTTACCAGGCGTGCACTTTGTGGACCACTGCATTGAGATTTTAAGCCA
TGACAAAGATTACAACAAGGTTAAGCTGTATGAGTATGCTGTTGCTCATTCTGGATTGCCTGACAATGCC
AGACGAGGCGGTACCGGCGGATCCATGGTGAGTGCGATTAAGCCAGACATGAAGATCAAACTCCGTATGG
AAGGCAACGTAAACGGGCACCACTTTGTGATCGACGGAGATGGTACAGGCAAGCCTTATGAGGGAAAACA
GACCATGGATCTTGAAGTCAAAGAGGGCGGACCTCTGCCTTTTGCCTTTGATATCCTGACCACTGCATTC
CATTACGGCAACAGGGTATTCGTGAAATATCCAGACAACATACAAGACTATTTTAAGCAGTCGTTTCCTA
AGGGGTATTCGTGGGAACGAAGCATGACTTTCGAAGACGGGGGCATTTGCTATGCCAGAAACGACATAAC
AATGGAAGGGGACACTTTCTATAATAAAGTTCGATTTTATGGTACCAACTTTCCCGCCAATGGTCCAGTT
ATGCAGAAGAAGACGCTGAAATGGATGCCGAGCTGGACGCGTTCATCACGTCGTAAGTGGAATAAGACAG
GTCACGCAGACAGAGCTATAGGTCGGCTGAGCTCATAACTCGAGCATGCATCTAGAGGGCCCTATTCTAT
AG
